>Addgene plasmid #192328 | pSLIK 3xFLAG-TTI1 zeo | addgene full sequence | sequence record 375788 | Addgene Partial NGS Result
GTCGACGGATCGGGAGATCTCCCGATCCCCTATGGTGCACTCTCAGTACAATCTGCTCTGATGCCGCATA
GTTAAGCCAGTATCTGCTCCCTGCTTGTGTGTTGGAGGTCGCTGAGTAGTGCGCGAGCAAAATTTAAGCT
ACAACAAGGCAAGGCTTGACCGACAATTGCATGAAGAATCTGCTTAGGGTTAGGCGTTTTGCGCTGCTTC
GCGATGTACGGGCCAGATATACGCGTTGACATTGATTATTGACTAGTTATTAATAGTAATCAATTACGGG
GTCATTAGTTCATAGCCCATATATGGAGTTCCGCGTTACATAACTTACGGTAAATGGCCCGCCTGGCTGA
CCGCCCAACGACCCCCGCCCATTGACGTCAATAATGACGTATGTTCCCATAGTAACGCCAATAGGGACTT
TCCATTGACGTCAATGGGTGGAGTATTTACGGTAAACTGCCCACTTGGCAGTACATCAAGTGTATCATAT
GCCAAGTACGCCCCCTATTGACGTCAATGACGGTAAATGGCCCGCCTGGCATTATGCCCAGTACATGACC
TTATGGGACTTTCCTACTTGGCAGTACATCTACGTATTAGTCATCGCTATTACCATGGTGATGCGGTTTT
GGCAGTACATCAATGGGCGTGGATAGCGGTTTGACTCACGGGGATTTCCAAGTCTCCACCCCATTGACGT
CAATGGGAGTTTGTTTTGGCACCAAAATCAACGGGACTTTCCAAAATGTCGTAACAACTCCGCCCCATTG
ACGCAAATGGGCGGTAGGCGTGTACGGTGGGAGGTCTATATAAGCAGCGCGTTTTGCCTGTACTGGGTCT
CTCTGGTTAGACCAGATCTGAGCCTGGGAGCTCTCTGGCTAACTAGGGAACCCACTGCTTAAGCCTCAAT
AAAGCTTGCCTTGAGTGCTTCAAGTAGTGTGTGCCCGTCTGTTGTGTGACTCTGGTAACTAGAGATCCCT
CAGACCCTTTTAGTCAGTGTGGAAAATCTCTAGCAGTGGCGCCCGAACAGGGACTTGAAAGCGAAAGGGA
AACCAGAGGAGCTCTCTCGACGCAGGACTCGGCTTGCTGAAGCGCGCACGGCAAGAGGCGAGGGGCGGCG
ACTGGTGAGTACGCCAAAAATTTTGACTAGCGGAGGCTAGAAGGAGAGAGATGGGTGCGAGAGCGTCAGT
ATTAAGCGGGGGAGAATTAGATCGCGATGGGAAAAAATTCGGTTAAGGCCAGGGGGAAAGAAAAAATATA
AATTAAAACATATAGTATGGGCAAGCAGGGAGCTAGAACGATTCGCAGTTAATCCTGGCCTGTTAGAAAC
ATCAGAAGGCTGTAGACAAATACTGGGACAGCTACAACCATCCCTTCAGACAGGATCAGAAGAACTTAGA
TCATTATATAATACAGTAGCAACCCTCTATTGTGTGCATCAAAGGATAGAGATAAAAGACACCAAGGAAG
CTTTAGACAAGATAGAGGAAGAGCAAAACAAAAGTAAGACCACCGCACAGCAAGCGGCCGCTGATCTTCA
GACCTGGAGGAGGAGATATGAGGGACAATTGGAGAAGTGAATTATATAAATATAAAGTAGTAAAAATTGA
ACCATTAGGAGTAGCACCCACCAAGGCAAAGAGAAGAGTGGTGCAGAGAGAAAAAAGAGCAGTGGGAATA
GGAGCTTTGTTCCTTGGGTTCTTGGGAGCAGCAGGAAGCACTATGGGCGCAGCGTCAATGACGCTGACGG
TACAGGCCAGACAATTATTGTCTGGTATAGTGCAGCAGCAGAACAATTTGCTGAGGGCTATTGAGGCGCA
ACAGCATCTGTTGCAACTCACAGTCTGGGGCATCAAGCAGCTCCAGGCAAGAATCCTGGCTGTGGAAAGA
TACCTAAAGGATCAACAGCTCCTGGGGATTTGGGGTTGCTCTGGAAAACTCATTTGCACCACTGCTGTGC
CTTGGAATGCTAGTTGGAGTAATAAATCTCTGGAACAGATTTGGAATCACACGACCTGGATGGAGTGGGA
CAGAGAAATTAACAATTACACAAGCTTAATACACTCCTTAATTGAAGAATCGCAAAACCAGCAAGAAAAG
AATGAACAAGAATTATTGGAATTAGATAAATGGGCAAGTTTGTGGAATTGGTTTAACATAACAAATTGGC
TGTGGTATATAAAATTATTCATAATGATAGTAGGAGGCTTGGTAGGTTTAAGAATAGTTTTTGCTGTACT
TTCTATAGTGAATAGAGTTAGGCAGGGATATTCACCATTATCGTTTCAGACCCACCTCCCAACCCCGAGG
GGACCCGACAGGCCCGAAGGAATAGAAGAAGAAGGTGGAGAGAGAGACAGAGACAGATCCATTCGATTAG
TGAACGGATCGGCACTGCGTGCGCCAATTCTGCAGACAAATGGCAGTATTCATCCACAATTTTAAAAGAA
AAGGGGGGATTGGGGGGTACAGTGCAGGGGAAAGAATAGTAGACATAATAGCAACAGACATACAAACTAA
AGAATTACAAAAACAAATTACAAAAATTCAAAATTTTCGGGTTTATTACAGGGACAGCAGAGATCCAGTT
TGGTTAATTCTAGACAGTTATCAACAAGTTTGTACAAAAAAGCAGGCTTTAAAGGAACCAATTCAGTCGA
CTGGATCCCGAGTTTACTCCCTATCAGTGATAGAGAACGTATGTCGAGTTTACTCCCTATCAGTGATAGA
GAACGATGTCGAGTTTACTCCCTATCAGTGATAGAGAACGTATGTCGAGTTTACTCCCTATCAGTGATAG
AGAACGTATGTCGAGTTTACTCCCTATCAGTGATAGAGAACGTATGTCGAGTTTATCCCTATCAGTGATA
GAGAACGTATGTCGAGTTTACTCCCTATCAGTGATAGAGAACGTATGTCGAGGTAGGCGTGTACGGTGGG
AGGCCTATATAAGCAGAGCTCGTTTAGTGAACCGTCAGATCGCCACTAGATGGACTACAAAGACCATGAC
GGTGATTATAAAGATCATGACATCGATTACAAGGATGACGATGACAAGACTAGCATGGCAGTTTTTGATA
CTCCTGAGGAGGCCTTTGGTGTCTTACGTCCAGTCTGTGTTCAGCTCACAAAGACCCAGACAGTGGAGAA
TGTGGAGCATCTGCAGACACGACTACAAGCTGTGAGTGACAGTGCCCTTCAGGAACTTCAGCAGTACATC
CTCTTCCCTCTGCGATTTACCCTGAAGACCCCAGGTCCCAAAAGAGAGCGTTTGATCCAAAGTGTGGTGG
AATGCCTCACATTTGTCCTTTCTTCAACATGTGTGAAAGAACAGGAGCTTCTCCAGGAACTCTTTTCAGA
ACTCTCTGCTTGTCTGTATTCACCCAGCTCCCAAAAACCTGCGGCTGTGTCCGAGGAGTTGAAATTGGCT
GTGATCCAGGGACTTAGCACATTAATGCACTCAGCTTATGGGGACATCATTCTGACTTTTTATGAGCCCT
CCATTCTGCCACGTTTAGGATTTGCTGTATCTTTACTGTTAGGCCTTGCAGAACAGGAGAAATCAAAGCA
AATTAAAATTGCTGCCTTAAAATGTTTACAGGTTCTACTCTTGCAGTGTGATTGTCAGGACCATCCAAGG
TCATTGGATGAACTTGAACAAAAGCAGCTGGGGGATTTGTTTGCCTCTTTTTTACCTGGAATCTCAACTG
CACTGACCAGGCTTATCACAGGAGACTTTAAACAAGGTCACAGCATTGTCGTATCTTCCCTAAAGATCTT
TTACAAGACAGTGAGCTTCATTATGGCTGATGAACAGCTCAAAAGAATCTCAAAGGTCCAAGCAAAACCT
GCAGTTGAGCACAGAGTAGCAGAGCTGATGGTTTACAGGGAAGCAGATTGGGTAAAAAAGACTGGCGACA
AGTTGACTATCCTTATTAAAAAGATAATTGAGTGTGTTTCTGTTCACCCACACTGGAAGGTGAGACTGGA
ACTGGTAGAACTTGTGGAGGACCTTCTTTTGAAGTGCAGTCAATCATTGGTCGAATGTGCTGGTCCCCTT
CTGAAGGCCTTAGTGGGACTAGTAAATGATGAGAGTCCTGAAATCCAAGCCCAGTGCAATAAAGTTCTGA
GACATTTTGCAGATCAAAAAGTAGTGGTGGGCAACAAAGCCCTCGCTGACATCTTGTCAGAAAGCCTGCA
TTCCCTTGCCACATCTCTTCCTCGCCTAATGAACTCCCAAGATGACCAGGGCAAATTCTCTACTCTTTCC
TTGTTACTTGGTTATCTGAAACTCTTGGGCCCAAAAATAAACTTTGTCCTCAACTCTGTGGCCCATCTCC
AGCGGCTTTCCAAAGCACTCATCCAAGTTCTAGAGCTAGACGTGGCTGACATCAAGATTGTTGAGGAACG
GCGTTGGAACTCTGATGATCTGAATGCTTCTCCAAAGACCTCAGCCACACAGCCTTGGAACCGCATCCAG
AGGAGATATTTCCGCTTCTTCACTGATGAGAGAATCTTCATGCTCTTGAGGCAGGTTTGTCAGCTACTTG
GTTATTATGGGAATCTTTATTTGCTTGTGGATCACTTTATGGAACTTTACCATCAATCTGTGGTTTACCG
GAAGCAAGCTGCCATGATCCTTAATGAACTGGTTACAGGGGCTGCTGGGCTGGAGGTTGAGGATCTTCAC
GAAAAACATATTAAAACAAACCCAGAAGAACTGAGAGAGATTGTGACATCTATACTTGAAGAATACACAA
GTCAAGAAAATTGGTATTTGGTTACCTGTCTTGAAACTGAGGAAATGGGAGAGGAGCTGATGATGGAGCA
CCCAGGCCTCCAAGCCATCACGTCTGGTGAACACACCTGCCAAGTTACATCTTTTCTAGCCTTCTCAAAG
CCAAGTCCCACTATTTGCTCCATGAACAGTAACATCTGGCAAATATGCATTCAGTTGGAAGGAATTGGCC
AGTTTGCATATGCACTAGGAAAAGACTTCTGTTTGCTCTTGATGTCAGCCCTTTATCCAGTACTGGAGAA
GGCTGGAGACCAAACCCTACTCATTAGTCAGGTGGCTACCAGCACCATGATGGACGTTTGCCGTGCTTGT
GGCTACGACTCCCTGCAGCACCTGATCAATCAAAATTCAGACTATTTAGTGAATGGGATCTCTTTAAATC
TGCGTCATCTGGCTCTGCATCCTCATACCCCAAAGGTCCTGGAAGTCATGCTGCGGAACTCAGATGCTAA
CCTGCTTCCTTTGGTGGCAGATGTGGTTCAAGATGTCTTGGCCACCCTGGACCAATTTTACGATAAGAGA
GCTGCTTCCTTTGTCAGCGTTCTGCATGCTCTGATGGCAGCATTAGCCCAGTGGTTCCCAGACACAGGTA
ATCTTGGGCACCTCCAAGAGCAAAGTTTAGGAGAAGAGGGAAGTCATTTGAACCAAAGACCAGCAGCTCT
TGAGAAGAGCACCACCACAGCTGAAGACATCGAACAGTTTTTGCTGAACTACCTCAAAGAGAAGGATGTG
GCAGATGGAAATGTCTCGGATTTTGATAATGAAGAAGAGGAACAGTCAGTCCCTCCCAAAGTGGATGAGA
ATGACACCCGTCCAGATGTGGAGCCACCACTGCCATTGCAGATCCAAATAGCCATGGACGTGATGGAACG
CTGCATCCACTTGTTGTCAGATAAAAATCTGCAAATCCGCCTGAAGGTCTTGGATGTGCTGGATCTGTGT
GTGGTTGTTCTTCAGTCCCACAAAAACCAGCTGCTTCCCTTGGCTCATCAGGCCTGGCCCTCGCTCGTTC
ACCGACTCACACGGGACGCCCCCCTGGCAGTGCTTAGAGCCTTCAAGGTTTTACGTACCCTGGGAAGCAA
GTGTGGTGACTTTCTTCGCAGCCGGTTCTGCAAAGATGTCCTGCCAAAGCTGGCTGGCTCCCTAGTCACC
CAGGCCCCCATCAGTGCCAGGGCTGGACCAGTTTACTCGCACACGCTGGCCTTCAAGTTGCAGCTGGCTG
TCTTACAGGGCCTGGGCCCCCTCTGTGAGAGACTGGACCTAGGTGAGGGTGACCTGAATAAAGTGGCTGA
TGCCTGCTTGATTTACCTCAGTGTCAAACAGCCCGTGAAATTACAAGAGGCTGCCAGGAGCGTCTTCCTC
CACTTGATGAAGGTGGACCCAGACTCCACCTGGTTCCTCCTGAACGAGCTTTACTGCCCCGTGCAGTTCA
CACCTCCCCACCCCAGCCTCCACCCTGTGCAGCTGCACGGGGCCAGCGGGCAGCAGAACCCCTACACGAC
CAACGTGCTCCAGCTGCTCAAGGAGCTGCAGTGACAATTGGAAGACTAATGCGTTTTCGAGATATCTAGA
CCCAGCTTTCTTGTACAAAGTGGTTGATAACATCTCGAGCCATAAAGATGGTTAATTAACCCACCCAAGA
TCTGGCCTCCGCGCCGGGTTTTGGCGCCTCCCGCGGGCGCCCCCCTCCTCACGGCGAGCGCTGCCACGTC
AGACGAAGGGCGCAGCGAGCGTCCTGATCCTTCCGCCCGGACGCTCAGGACAGCGGCCCGCTGCTCATAA
GACTCGGCCTTAGAACCCCAGTATCAGCAGAAGGACATTTTAGGACGGGACTTGGGTGACTCTAGGGCAC
TGGTTTTCTTTCCAGAGAGCGGAACAGGCGAGGAAAAGTAGTCCCTTCTCGGCGATTCTGCGGAGGGATC
TCCGTGGGGCGGTGAACGCCGATGATTATATAAGGACGCGCCGGGTGTGGCACAGCTAGTTCCGTCGCAG
CCGGGATTTGGGTCGCGGTTCTTGTTTGTGGATCGCTGTGATCGTCACTTGGTGAGTAGCGGGCTGCTGG
GCTGGCCGGGGCTTTCGTGGCCGCCGGGCCGCTCGGTGGGACGGAAGCGTGTGGAGAGACCGCCAAGGGC
TGTAGTCTGGGTCCGCGAGCAAGGTTGCCCTGAACTGGGGGTTGGGGGGAGCGCAGCAAAATGGCGGCTG
TTCCCGAGTCTTGAATGGAAGACGCTTGTGAGGCGGGCTGTGAGGTCGTTGAAACAAGGTGGGGGGCATG
GTGGGCGGCAAGAACCCAAGGTCTTGAGGCCTTCGCTAATGCGGGAAAGCTCTTATTCGGGTGAGATGGG
CTGGGGCACCATCTGGGGACCCTGACGTGAAGTTTGTCACTGACTGGAGAACTCGGTTTGTCGTCTGTTG
CGGGGGCGGCAGTTATGGCGGTGCCGTTGGGCAGTGCACCCGTACCTTTGGGAGCGCGCGCCCTCGTCGT
GTCGTGACGTCACCCGTTCTGTTGGCTTATAATGCAGGGTGGGGCCACCTGCCGGTAGGTGTGCGGTAGG
CTTTTCTCCGTCGCAGGACGCAGGGTTCGGGCCTAGGGTAGGCTCTCCTGAATCGACAGGCGCCGGACCT
CTGGTGAGGGGAGGGATAAGTGAGGCGTCAGTTTCTTTGGTCGGTTTTATGTACCTATCTTCTTAAGTAG
CTGAAGCTCCGGTTTTGAACTATGCGCTCGGGGTTGGCGAGTGTGTTTTGTGAAGTTTTTTAGGCACCTT
TTGAAATGTAATCATTTGGGTCAATATGTAATTTTCAGTGTTAGACTAGTAAATTGTCCGCTAAATTCTG
GCCGTTTTTGGCTTTTTTGTTAGACGAAGCTTGGTACCGAGCTCGGATCTCCACCCCGTACCGGTCCTGC
AGTCGAATTCACCATGTCTAGACTGGACAAGAGCAAAGTCATAAACGGAGCTCTGGAATTACTCAATGGT
GTCGGTATCGAAGGCCTGACGACAAGGAAACTCGCTCAAAAGCTGGGAGTTGAGCAGCCTACCCTGTACT
GGCACGTGAAGAACAAGCGGGCCCTGCTCGATGCCCTGCCAATCGAGATGCTGGACAGGCATCATACCCA
CTTCTGCCCCCTGGAAGGCGAGTCATGGCAAGACTTTCTGCGGAACAACGCCAAGTCATACCGCTGTGCT
CTCCTCTCACATCGCGACGGGGCTAAAGTGCATCTCGGCACCCGCCCAACAGAGAAACAGTACGAAACCC
TGGAAAATCAGCTCGCGTTCCTGTGTCAGCAAGGCTTCTCCCTGGAGAACGCACTGTACGCTCTGTCCGC
CGTGGGCCACTTTACACTGGGCTGCGTATTGGAGGAACAGGAGCATCAAGTAGCAAAAGAGGAAAGAGAG
ACACCTACCACCGATTCTATGCCCCCACTTCTGAGACAAGCAATTGAGCTGTTCGACCGGCAGGGAGCCG
AACCTGCCTTCCTTTTCGGCCTGGAACTAATCATATGTGGCCTGGAGAAACAGCTAAAGTGCGAAAGCGG
CGGGCCGACCGACGCCCTTGACGATTTTGACTTAGACATGCTCCCAGCCGATGCCCTTGACGACTTTGAC
CTTGATATGCTGCCTGCTGACGCTCTTGACGATTTTGACCTTGACATGCTCCCCGGGTAACTAAGTAAGG
ATCCGCGGCCGCACTAGAGGAATTCCGCCCCTCTCCCCCCCCCCCCCCTAACGTTACTGGCCGAAGCCGC
TTGGAATAAGGCCGGTGTGCGTTTGTCTATATGTTATTTTCCACCATATTGCCGTCTTTTGGCAATGTGA
GGGCCCGGAAACCTGGCCCTGTCTTCTTGACGAGCATTCCTAGGGGTCTTTCCCCTCTCGCCAAAGGAAT
GCAAGGTCTGTTGAATGTCGTGAAGGAAGCAGTTCCTCTGGAAGCTTCTTGAAGACAAACAACGTCTGTA
GCGACCCTTTGCAGGCAGCGGAACCCCCCACCTGGCGACAGGTGCCTCTGCGGCCAAAAGCCACGTGTAT
AAGATACACCTGCAAAGGCGGCACAACCCCAGTGCCACGTTGTGAGTTGGATAGTTGTGGAAAGAGTCAA
ATGGCTCTCCTCAAGCGTATTCAACAAGGGGCTGAAGGATGCCCAGAAGGTACCCCATTGTATGGGATCT
GATCTGGGGCCTCGGTGCACATGCTTTACATGTGTTTAGTCGAGGTTAAAAAAACGTCTAGGCCCCCCGA
ACCACGGGGACGTGGTTTTCCTTTGAAAAACACGATGATAAGCTTACCGGTACGCGTGATGTGTTGACAA
TTAATCATCGGCATAGTATATCGGCATAGTATAATACGACAAGGTGAGGAACTAAACCATGGCCAAGTTG
ACCAGTGCCGTTCCGGTGCTCACCGCGCGCGACGTCGCCGGAGCGGTCGAGTTCTGGACCGACCGGCTCG
GGTTCTCCCGGGACTTCGTGGAGGACGACTTCGCCGGTGTGGTCCGGGACGACGTGACCCTGTTCATCAG
CGCGGTCCAGGACCAGGTGGTGCCGGACAACACCCTGGCCTGGGTGTGGGTGCGCGGCCTGGACGAGCTG
TACGCCGAGTGGTCGGAGGTCGTGTCCACGAACTTCCGGGACGCCTCCGGGCCGGCCATGACCGAGATCG
GCGAGCAGCCGTGGGGGCGGGAGTTCGCCCTGCGCGACCCGGCCGGCAACTGCGTGCACTTCGTGGCCGA
GGAGCAGGACTGACACATCTGTACAAGTAAAGCGGCCGCGACTCTAGATCATAATCAGCCATACCACATT
TGTAGAGGTTTTACTTGCTTTAAAAAACCTCCCACACCTCCCCCTGAACCTGAAACATAAAATGAATGCA
ATTGTTGTTGTTTAGTCCCTCCCAATTCGATATCAAGCTTATCGATAATCAACCTCTGGATTACAAAATT
TGTGAAAGATTGACTGGTATTCTTAACTATGTTGCTCCTTTTACGCTATGTGGATACGCTGCTTTAATGC
CTTTGTATCATGCTATTGCTTCCCGTATGGCTTTCATTTTCTCCTCCTTGTATAAATCCTGGTTGCTGTC
TCTTTATGAGGAGTTGTGGCCCGTTGTCAGGCAACGTGGCGTGGTGTGCACTGTGTTTGCTGACGCAACC
CCCACTGGTTGGGGCATTGCCACCACCTGTCAGCTCCTTTCCGGGACTTTCGCTTTCCCCCTCCCTATTG
CCACGGCGGAACTCATCGCCGCCTGCCTTGCCCGCTGCTGGACAGGGGCTCGGCTGTTGGGCACTGACAA
TTCCGTGGTGTTGTCGGGGAAATCATCGTCCTTTCCTTGGCTGCTCGCCTGTGTTGCCACCTGGATTCTG
CGCGGGACGTCCTTCTGCTACGTCCCTTCGGCCCTCAATCCAGCGGACCTTCCTTCCCGCGGCCTGCTGC
CGGCTCTGCGGCCTCTTCCGCGTCTTCGCCTTCGCCCTCAGACGAGTCGGATCTCCCTTTGGGCCGCCTC
CCCGCATCGATACCGTCGACCTCGATCGAGACCTAGAAAAACATGGAGCAATCACAAGTAGCAATACAGC
AGCTACCAATGCTGATTGTGCCTGGCTAGAAGCACAAGAGGAGGAGGAGGTGGGTTTTCCAGTCACACCT
CAGGTACCTTTAAGACCAATGACTTACAAGGCAGCTGTAGATCTTAGCCACTTTTTAAAAGAAAAGGGGG
GACTGGAAGGGCTAATTCACTCCCAACGAAGACAAGATATCCTTGATCTGTGGATCTACCACACACAAGG
CTACTTCCCTGATTGGCAGAACTACACACCAGGGCCAGGGATCAGATATCCACTGACCTTTGGATGGTGC
TACAAGCTAGTACCAGTTGAGCAAGAGAAGGTAGAAGAAGCCAATGAAGGAGAGAACACCCGCTTGTTAC
ACCCTGTGAGCCTGCATGGGATGGATGACCCGGAGAGAGAAGTATTAGAGTGGAGGTTTGACAGCCGCCT
AGCATTTCATCACATGGCCCGAGAGCTGCATCCGGACTGTACTGGGTCTCTCTGGTTAGACCAGATCTGA
GCCTGGGAGCTCTCTGGCTAACTAGGGAACCCACTGCTTAAGCCTCAATAAAGCTTGCCTTGAGTGCTTC
AAGTAGTGTGTGCCCGTCTGTTGTGTGACTCTGGTAACTAGAGATCCCTCAGACCCTTTTAGTCAGTGTG
GAAAATCTCTAGCAGGGCCCGTTTAAACCCGCTGATCAGCCTCGACTGTGCCTTCTAGTTGCCAGCCATC
TGTTGTTTGCCCCTCCCCCGTGCCTTCCTTGACCCTGGAAGGTGCCACTCCCACTGTCCTTTCCTAATAA
AATGAGGAAATTGCATCGCATTGTCTGAGTAGGTGTCATTCTATTCTGGGGGGTGGGGTGGGGCAGGACA
GCAAGGGGGAGGATTGGGAAGACAATAGCAGGCATGCTGGGGATGCGGTGGGCTCTATGGCTTCTGAGGC
GGAAAGAACCAGCTGGGGCTCTAGGGGGTATCCCC
[124 nt withheld, positions 11306-11429]
C
[91 nt withheld, positions 11431-11521]
A
[49 nt withheld, positions 11523-11571]
CCTTTGACGTTGGAGTCCACGTTCTTT
[37 nt withheld, positions 11599-11635]
ACCCTATCTCGGTCTATTCTTTTGATTTATAAGGGATTTTGCCGATTTCGGCCTATTGGTTAAAAAATGA
GCTGATTTAACAAAAATTTAACGCGAATTAATTCTGTGGAATGTGTGTCAGTTAGGGTGTGGAAAGTCCC
CAGGCTCCCCAGCAGGCAGAAGTATGCAAAGCATGCATCTCAATTAGTCAGCAACCAGGTGTGGAAAGTC
CCCAGGCTCCCCAGCAGGCAGAAGTATGCAAAGCATGCATCTCAATTAGTCAGCAACCATAGTCCCGCCC
CTAACTCCGCCCATCCCGCCCCTAACTCCGCCCAGTTCCGCCCATTCTCCGCCCCATGGCTGACTAATTT
TTTTTATTTATGCAGAGGCCGAGGCCGCCTCTGCCTCTGAGCTATTCCAGAAGTAGTGAGGAGGCTTTTT
TGGAGGCCTAGGCTTTTGCAAAAAGCTCCCGGGAGCTTGTATATCCATTTTCGGATCTGATCAGCACGTG
TTGACAATTAATCATCGGCATAGTATATCGGCATAGTATAATACGACAAGGTGAGGAACTAAACCATGGC
CAAGTTGACCAGTGCCGTTCCGGTGCTCACCGCGCGCGACGTCGCCGGAGCGGTCGAGTTCTGGACCGAC
CGGCTCGGGTTCTCCCGGGACTTCGTGGAGGACGACTTCGCCGGTGTGGTCCGGGACGACGTGACCCTGT
TCATCAGCGCGGTCCAGGACCAGGTGGTGCCGGACAACACCCTGGCCTGGGTGTGGGTGCGCGGCCTGGA
CGAGCTGTACGCCGAGTGGTCGGAGGTCGTGTCCACGAACTTCCGGGACGCCTCCGGGCCGGCCATGACC
GAGATCGGCGAGCAGCCGTGGGGGCGGGAGTTCGCCCTGCGCGACCCGGCCGGCAACTGCGTGCACTTCG
TGGCCGAGGAGCAGGACTGACACGTGCTACGAGATTTCGATTCCACCGCCGCCTTCTATGAAAGGTTGGG
CTTCGGAATCGTTTTCCGGGACGCCGGCTGGATGATCCTCCAGCGCGGGGATCTCATGCTGGAGTTCTTC
GCCCACCCCAACTTGTTTATTGCAGCTTATAATGGTTACAAATAAAGCAATAGCATCACAAATTTCACAA
ATAAAGCATTTTTTTCACTGCATTCTAGTTGTGGTTTGTCCAAACTCATCAATGTATCTTATCATGTCTG
TATACCGTCGACCTCTAGCTAGAGCTTGGCGTAATCATGGTCATAGCTGTTTCCTGTGTGAAATTGTTAT
CCGCTCACAATTCCACACAACATACGAGCCGGAAGCATAAAGTGTAAAGCCTGGGGTGCCTAATGAGTGA
GCTAACTCACATTAATTGCGTTGCGCTCACTGCCCGCTTTCCAGTCGGGAAACCTGTCGTGCCAGCTGCA
TTAATGAATCGGCCAACGCGCGGGGAGAGGCGGTTTGCGTATTGGGCGCTCTTCCGCTTCCTCGCTCACT
GACTCGCTGCGCTCGGTCGTTCGGCTGCGGCGAGCGGTATCAGCTCACTCAAAGGCGGTAATACGGTTAT
CCACAGAATCAGGGGATAACGCAGGAAAGAACATGTGAGCAAAAGGCCAGCAAAAGGCCAGGAACCGTAA
AAAGGCCGCGTTGCTGGCGTTTTTCCATAGGCTCCGCCCCCCTGACGAGCATCACAAAAATCGACGCTCA
AGTCAGAGGTGGCGAAACCCGACAGGACTATAAAGATACCAGGCGTTTCCCCCTGGAAGCTCCCTCGTGC
GCTCTCCTGTTCCGACCCTGCCGCTTACCGGATACCTGTCCGCCTTTCTCCCTTCGGGAAGCGTGGCGCT
TTCTCATAGCTCACGCTGTAGGTATCTCAGTTCGGTGTAGGTCGTTCGCTCCAAGCTGGGCTGTGTGCAC
GAACCCCCCGTTCAGCCCGACCGCTGCGCCTTATCCGGTAACTATCGTCTTGAGTCCAACCCGGTAAGAC
ACGACTTATCGCCACTGGCAGCAGCCACTGGTAACAGGATTAGCAGAGCGAGGTATGTAGGCGGTGCTAC
AGAGTTCTTGAAGTGGTGGCCTAACTACGGCTACACTAGAAGAACAGTATTTGGTATCTGCGCTCTGCTG
AAGCCAGTTACCTTCGGAAAAAGAGTTGGTAGCTCTTGATCCGGCAAACAAACCACCGCTGGTAGCGGTG
GTTTTTTTGTTTGCAAGCAGCAGATTACGCGCAGAAAAAAAGGATCTCAAGAAGATCCTTTGATCTTTTC
TACGGGGTCTGACGCTCAGTGGAACGAAAACTCACGTTAAGGGATTTTGGTCATGAGATTATCAAAAAGG
ATCTTCACCTAGATCCTTTTAAATTAAAAATGAAGTTTTAAATCAATCTAAAGTATATATGAGTAAACTT
GGTCTGACAGTTACCAATGCTTAATCAGTGAGGCACCTATCTCAGCGATCTGTCTATTTCGTTCATCCAT
AGTTGCCTGACTCCCCGTCGTGTAGATAACTACGATACGGGAGGGCTTACCATCTGGCCCCAGTGCTGCA
ATGATACCGCGAGACCCACGCTCACCGGCTCCAGATTTATCAGCAATAAACCAGCCAGCCGGAAGGGCCG
AGCGCAGAAGTGGTCCTGCAACTTTATCCGCCTCCATCCAGTCTATTAATTGTTGCCGGGAAGCTAGAGT
AAGTAGTTCGCCAGTTAATAGTTTGCGCAACGTTGTTGCCATTGCTACAGGCATCGTGGTGTCACGCTCG
TCGTTTGGTATGGCTTCATTCAGCTCCGGTTCCCAACGATCAAGGCGAGTTACATGATCCCCCATGTTGT
GCAAAAAAGCGGTTAGCTCCTTCGGTCCTCCGATCGTTGTCAGAAGTAAGTTGGCCGCAGTGTTATCACT
CATGGTTATGGCAGCACTGCATAATTCTCTTACTGTCATGCCATCCGTAAGATGCTTTTCTGTGACTGGT
GAGTACTCAACCAAGTCATTCTGAGAATAGTGTATGCGGCGACCGAGTTGCTCTTGCCCGGCGTCAATAC
GGGATAATACCGCGCCACATAGCAGAACTTTAAAAGTGCTCATCATTGGAAAACGTTCTTCGGGGCGAAA
ACTCTCAAGGATCTTACCGCTGTTGAGATCCAGTTCGATGTAACCCACTCGTGCACCCAACTGATCTTCA
GCATCTTTTACTTTCACCAGCGTTTCTGGGTGAGCAAAAACAGGAAGGCAAAATGCCGCAAAAAAGGGAA
TAAGGGCGACACGGAAATGTTGAATACTCATACTCTTCCTTTTTCAATATTATTGAAGCATTTATCAGGG
TTATTGTCTCATGAGCGGATACATATTTGAATGTATTTAGAAAAATAAACAAATAGGGGTTCCGCGCACA
TTTCCCCGAAAAGTGCCACCTGAC
Features (pLannotate 1.2.2; 41 found; start..end, strand, type, name):
     31..83      -  misc_feature   bom (fragment): basis of mobility region from pBR322
    238..617     +  enhancer       CMV enhancer: human cytomegalovirus immediate early enhancer
    618..817     +  promoter       CMV promoter: human cytomegalovirus (CMV) immediate early promoter
    835..1015    +  LTR            5' LTR (truncated): truncated 5' long terminal repeat (LTR) from HIV-1
   1062..1187    +  misc_feature   HIV-1 Ψ: packaging signal of human immunodeficiency virus type 1
   1171..1534    +  CDS            HIV-1 gag (fragment): gag protein from human immunodeficiency virus 1; gag
   1680..1913    +  misc_feature   RRE: The Rev response element (RRE) of HIV-1 allows for Rev-dependent mRNA export from the nucleus to the cytoplasm.
   2290..2390    +  CDS            Rev (fragment): human immunodeficiency virus 1 (HIV-1) Rev protein; rev; enhances nuclear export of unspliced and incompletely spliced viral mRNAs
   2440..2557    +  misc_feature   cPPT/CTS: central polypurine tract and central termination sequence of HIV-1
   2614..2638    +  protein_bind   attB1: mutant version of attB; recombination site for the Gateway® BP reaction BP Clonase™
   2670..2984    +  promoter       tight TRE promoter: Tet-responsive promoter PTight, consisting of seven tet operator sequences followed by the minimal CMV promoter
   2993..3058    +  CDS            3xFLAG: three tandem FLAG® epitope tags, followed by an enterokinase cleavage site
   3065..6331    +  CDS            TTI1: TTI1_HUMAN - Also known as KIAA0406, SMG10. Experimental evidence at protein level: Swiss-Prot protein existence level 1. Regulator of the DNA damage response (DDR). Part of the TTT complex that is required to stabilize protein levels of the phosphatidylinositol 3-kinase-related protein kinase (PIKK) family proteins. The TTT complex is involved in the cellular resistance to DNA damage stresses, like ionizing radiation (IR), ultraviolet (UV) and mitomycin C (MMC). Together with the TTT complex and HSP90 may participate in the proper folding of newly synthesized PIKKs. Promotes assembly, stabili
   6370..6394    -  protein_bind   attB2: mutant version of attB; recombination site for the Gateway® BP reaction BP Clonase™
   6444..7655    +  promoter       UbC promoter: human ubiquitin C promoter
   7714..8411    +  CDS            rtTA3 (fragment): reverse tetracycline transactivator 3 activates expression from Tet-responsive promoters in the presence of doxycycline
   8341..8451    +  CDS            VP48: 3 tandem repeats of the minimal activation domain of herpes simplex virus VP16 (Cheng et al., 2013)
   8609..9071    +  misc_feature   IRES: internal ribosome entry site (IRES) of the encephalomyocarditis virus (EMCV)
   9093..9140    +  promoter       EM7 promoter: synthetic bacterial promoter&nbsp
   9159..9533    +  CDS            BleoR: antibiotic-binding protein; Sh ble from Streptoalloteichus hindustanus; confers resistance to bleomycin, phleomycin, and Zeocin™
   9567..9650    +  CDS            large T antigen (fragment): large T antigen from SV40 (simian virus 40)
   9684..9707    +  misc_feature   MCS (fragment): pBluescript multiple cloning site
   9707..10295   +  misc_feature   WPRE: woodchuck hepatitis virus posttranscriptional regulatory element
  10296..10315   +  misc_feature   MCS (fragment): pBluescript multiple cloning site
  10317..10817   +  CDS            nef (fragment): NEF_HV1LA - Experimental evidence at protein level: Swiss-Prot protein existence level 1. Extracellular Nef protein targets CD4(+) T-lymphocytes for apoptosis by interacting with CXCR4 surface receptors. From Human immunodeficiency virus type 1 group M subtype B (isolate Lai) (HIV-1).
  10824..11004   +  LTR            5' LTR (truncated): truncated 5' long terminal repeat (LTR) from HIV-1
  11036..11260   +  polyA_signal   bGH poly(A) signal: bovine growth hormone polyadenylation signal
  11264..11285   +  promoter       SV40 promoter (fragment): SV40 enhancer and early promoter
  11306..11734   +  rep_origin     f1 ori (sequence partly withheld): f1 bacteriophage origin of replication; arrow indicates direction of (+) strand synthesis
  11748..12077   +  promoter       SV40 promoter: SV40 enhancer and early promoter
  12125..12172   +  promoter       EM7 promoter: synthetic bacterial promoter&nbsp
  12191..12565   +  CDS            BleoR: antibiotic-binding protein; Sh ble from Streptoalloteichus hindustanus; confers resistance to bleomycin, phleomycin, and Zeocin™
  12575..12700   +  CDS            ble (fragment): BLE_KLEPN - Experimental evidence at protein level: Swiss-Prot protein existence level 1. Binding protein with a strong affinity to the bleomycin family of antibiotics. Binds to CL990; an antimitotic-antibiotic compound. From Klebsiella pneumoniae.
  12695..12816   +  polyA_signal   SV40 poly(A) signal: SV40 polyadenylation signal
  12887..12909   -  protein_bind   lac operator (fragment): The lac repressor binds to the lac operator to inhibit transcription in E. coli. This inhibition can be relieved by adding lactose or isopropyl-β-D-thiogalactopyranoside (IPTG). lac repressor encoded by lacI
  12913..12943   -  promoter       lac promoter: promoter for the E. coli lac operon
  12958..12979   -  protein_bind   CAP binding site: CAP binding activates transcription in the presence of cAMP. E. coli catabolite activator protein
  12992..13084   -  CDS            lacI (fragment): lac repressor; lacI; The lac repressor binds to the lac operator to inhibit transcription in E. coli. This inhibition can be relieved by adding lactose or isopropyl-β-D-thiogalactopyranoside (IPTG).
  13267..13855   -  rep_origin     ori: high-copy-number ColE1/pMB1/pBR322/pUC origin of replication
  14026..14886   -  CDS            AmpR: β-lactamase; bla; confers resistance to ampicillin, carbenicillin, and related antibiotics
  14887..14991   -  promoter       AmpR promoter: bla
