[The description below was written by a language model from this plasmid's Addgene catalogue record and pLannotate feature annotations shown in this document.]
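Description:
pSLIK 3xFLAG-TTI1 zeo is a lentiviral expression vector built on the pSLIK zeo single-vector inducible backbone, designed to deliver doxycycline-inducible human TTI1 carrying an N-terminal 3xFLAG tag. In bacteria it is maintained through a high-copy ColE1/pUC-type origin and selected with ampicillin via the β-lactamase gene; an f1 origin is also present. The viral genome is transcribed from a CMV enhancer/promoter fused to a truncated HIV-1 5' LTR, and it contains the Ψ packaging signal with a partial gag sequence, the Rev response element for Rev-dependent nuclear export, the cPPT/CTS element, a WPRE to enhance transcript expression, and a downstream truncated LTR followed by a bGH polyadenylation signal.

The payload was introduced by Gateway recombination and lies between attB1 and attB2 sites. It consists of a tight TRE promoter (seven tet operators plus a minimal CMV promoter) driving the 3xFLAG-TTI1 open reading frame. TTI1 is a component of the TTT complex, which stabilises PIKK-family kinases. Downstream, a constitutive human UbC promoter expresses the reverse tetracycline transactivator rtTA3, linked through an EMCV IRES to the Sh ble gene conferring Zeocin resistance. A single integrated provirus therefore supplies the inducible transgene, the transactivator that switches it on in the presence of doxycycline, and a marker for selecting transduced cells. A second ble cassette under SV40 and EM7 promoters sits in the plasmid backbone outside the LTRs. The construct is suited to generating stable mammalian cell lines with controllable expression of epitope-tagged TTI1. The annotated sequence is labelled a partial NGS result, although it appears to span the main vector elements.
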