Addgene plasmid #192328: pSLIK 3xFLAG-TTI1 zeo
Purpose: Lentiviral expression vector for an inducible 3xFLAG-TTI1
Depositing lab: Kevin Janes. Depositing organization: University of Virginia. Publication: Nucleocytoplasmic transport of active HER2 causes fractional escape from the DCIS-like state. Wang L, Paudel BB, McKnight RA, Janes KA. Nat Commun. 2023 Apr 13;14(1):2110. doi: 10.1038/s41467-023-37914-x. PubMed 37055441.
Backbone
  Vector backbone: pSLIK zeo
  Backbone manufacturer: Addgene #25736
  Vector type: Lentiviral
Growth in bacteria
  Bacterial resistance: Ampicillin, 100 μg/mL
  Growth temperature: 30°C
  Growth strain: NEB Stable
  Copy number: High Copy
Gene/Insert
  Gene/Insert name: TTI1 (alt names: KIAA0406; smg-10)
  Species: H. sapiens (human)
  Entrez Gene: TTI1 (a.k.a. KIAA0406)
  Tag / fusion protein: 3xFLAG (N terminal on insert)
  Cloning method: Gateway Cloning
Terms and licenses: Academic/Nonprofit Terms; Industry Terms: Not Available to Industry
How to cite: pSLIK 3xFLAG-TTI1 zeo was a gift from Kevin Janes (Addgene plasmid # 192328 ; http://n2t.net/addgene:192328 ; RRID:Addgene_192328)
